Addgene plasmid #81463: pDONR223_CHD2_p.P195L
Purpose: Gateway Donor vector containing CHD2 ,part of the Target Accelerator Plasmid Collection.
Depositing lab: Jesse Boehm & William Hahn & David Root. Depositing organization: Broad Institute. Publication: Systematic Functional Interrogation of Rare Cancer Variants Identifies Oncogenic Alleles. Kim E, Ilic N, Shrestha Y, Zou L, Kamburov A, Zhu C, Yang X, Lubonja R, Tran N, Nguyen C, Lawrence MS, Piccioni F, Bagul M, Doench JG, Chouinard CR, Wu X, Hogstrom L, Natoli T, Tamayo P, Horn H, Corsello SM, Lage K, Root DE, Subramanian A, Golub TR, Getz G, Boehm JS, Hahn WC. Cancer Discov. 2016 Jul;6(7):714-26. doi: 10.1158/2159-8290.CD-16-0160. Epub 2016 May 4. PubMed 27147599.
Backbone
  Vector backbone: pDONR223
  Backbone manufacturer: Invitrogen
  Backbone size w/o insert (bp): 2790
  Vector type: Gateway Entry vector
Growth in bacteria
  Bacterial resistance: Spectinomycin, 50 μg/mL
  Growth temperature: 37°C
  Growth strain: DH5alpha
  Copy number: High Copy
Gene/Insert
  Gene/Insert name: CHD2 (alt name: NM_001042572.2)
  Species: H. sapiens (human)
  Mutation: P195L
  Entrez Gene: CHD2 (a.k.a. EEOC)
  Promoter: None
  Cloning method: Gateway Cloning
  Sequencing primers: 5′ M13pUC-fwd; 3′ M13-Rev
Terms and licenses: Academic/Nonprofit Terms; Industry Terms: Not Available to Industry
Depositor comments: Closed state: stop codon immediately follows insert
How to cite: pDONR223_CHD2_p.P195L was a gift from Jesse Boehm & William Hahn & David Root (Addgene plasmid # 81463 ; http://n2t.net/addgene:81463 ; RRID:Addgene_81463)
