[The description below was written by a language model from this plasmid's Addgene catalogue record and pLannotate feature annotations shown in this document.]
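Description:
pDONR223_CHD2_p.P195L is a Gateway entry clone built on the Invitrogen pDONR223 backbone and belongs to the Target Accelerator Plasmid Collection, a set of wild-type and variant human open reading frames assembled for systematic functional testing of cancer-associated alleles. It is a bacterial propagation plasmid rather than an expression vector. It replicates in E. coli from a high-copy ColE1/pUC-type origin and is selected with spectinomycin through the aadA aminoglycoside adenylyltransferase gene (SmR). This gene lies downstream of a fragment of the class 1 integron Pc promoter and a remnant of a gentamicin resistance gene. rrnB T1 and T2 terminators upstream of the cloning region insulate the insert from read-through transcription.

The payload is a human CHD2 coding sequence carrying the P195L substitution. CHD2 is a chromodomain helicase DNA-binding chromatin remodeller linked to histone H3.3 deposition. In the 4,299 nt sequenced record the CHD2 feature spans about 1.5 kb and is annotated as a fragment relative to the Swiss-Prot protein, which suggests the cloned reference transcript encodes a shorter form than the canonical full-length protein. The ORF is in the "closed" configuration, with a stop codon immediately after the insert, so it is not suited to C-terminal fusions. No promoter drives the insert. A T7 promoter sits outside the distal recombination site and points back toward the insert on the opposite strand. The ORF is flanked by two attL-type Gateway sites (both labelled attL3 by the automated annotation), which allow LR Clonase-mediated transfer into destination vectors chosen for expression. M13 primer sites flank the cassette for sequence verification.
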