Features (pLannotate 1.2.2; 12 found; start..end, strand, type, name):
    121..213     +  CDS            lacI (fragment): lac repressor; lacI; The lac repressor binds to the lac operator to inhibit transcription in E. coli. This inhibition can be relieved by adding lactose or isopropyl-β-D-thiogalactopyranoside (IPTG).
    268..295     -  terminator     rrnB T2 terminator: transcription terminator T2 from the E. coli rrnB gene
    427..470     +  terminator     rrnB T1 terminator: Escherichia coli rrnB; transcription terminator T1 from the E. coli rrnB gene
    517..553     -  CDS            lacZα (fragment): LacZα fragment of β-galactosidase; lacZ fragment
    570..665     +  protein_bind   attL3: mutant version of attL; recombination site for the Gateway® LR reaction LR Clonase™
    671..2173    +  CDS            CHD2 (fragment): CHD2_HUMAN - Experimental evidence at protein level: Swiss-Prot protein existence level 1. DNA-binding helicase that specifically binds to the promoter of target genes, leading to chromatin remodeling, possibly by promoting deposition of histone H3.3. Involved in myogenesis via interaction with MYOD1: binds to myogenic gene regulatory sequences and mediates incorporation of histone H3.3 prior to the onset of myogenic gene expression, promoting their expression (By similarity). From Homo sapiens (Human).
   2181..2276    -  protein_bind   attL3: mutant version of attL; recombination site for the Gateway® LR reaction LR Clonase™
   2295..2313    -  promoter       T7 promoter: promoter for bacteriophage T7 RNA polymerase
   2503..2526    +  promoter       Pc promoter (fragment): intI1 (promoter lies within the coding sequence); class 1 integron promoter
   2702..2758    +  CDS            GmR (fragment): gentamycin acetyltransferase; aacC1; confers resistance to gentamycin
   2765..3556    +  CDS            SmR: aminoglycoside adenylyltransferase (Murphy, 1985); aadA; confers resistance to spectinomycin and streptomycin
   3649..4237    +  rep_origin     ori: high-copy-number ColE1/pMB1/pBR322/pUC origin of replication
>Addgene plasmid #81463 | pDONR223_CHD2_p.P195L | addgene full sequence | sequence record 167251 | Addgene NGS result
CTTTCCTGCGTTATCCCCTGATTCTGTGGATAACCGTATTACCGCCTTTGAGTGAGCTGATACCGCTCGC
CGCAGCCGAACGACCGAGCGCAGCGAGTCAGTGAGCGAGGAAGCGGAAGAGCGCCCAATACGCAAACCGC
CTCTCCCCGCGCGTTGGCCGATTCATTAATGCAGCTGGCACGACAGGTTTCCCGACTGGAAAGCGGGCAG
TGAGCGCAACGCAATTAATACGCGTACCGCTAGCCAGGAAGAGTTTGTAGAAACGCAAAAAGGCCATCCG
TCAGGATGGCCTTCTGCTTAGTTTGATGCCTGGCAGTTTATGGCGGGCGTCCTGCCCGCCACCCTCCGGG
CCGTTGCTTCACAACGTTCAAATCCGCTCCCGGCGGATTTGTCCTACTCAGGAGAGCGTTCACCGACAAA
CAACAGATAAAACGAAAGGCCCAGTCTTCCGACTGAGCCTTTCGTTTTATTTGATGCCTGGCAGTTCCCT
ACTCTCGCGTTAACGCTAGCATGGATGTTTTCCCAGTCACGACGTTGTAAAACGACGGCCAGTCTTAAGC
TCGGGCCCCAAATAATGATTTTATTTTGACTGATAGTGACCTGTTCGTTGCAACAAATTGATGAGCAATG
CTTTTTTATAATGCCAACTTTGTACAAAAAAGTTGGCACCATGATGAGAAATAAGGACAAAAGCCAAGAG
GAGGACAGTTCGCTACACAGCAATGCATCGAGTCACTCAGCCTCTGAAGAAGCTTCGGGTTCAGACTCAG
GCAGTCAGTCGGAAAGTGAGCAGGGAAGTGATCCAGGAAGTGGACATGGCAGCGAGTCGAACAGCAGCTC
TGAATCTTCTGAGAGTCAGTCGGAATCTGAGAGCGAATCAGCAGGTTCCAAATCCCAGCCAGTCCTCCCA
GAAGCCAAAGAGAAGCCAGCCTCTAAGAAGGAACGGATAGCTGATGTGAAGAAGATGTGGGAAGAATATC
CTGATGTTTATGGGGTCAGGCGGTCAAACCGAAGCAGACAAGAACCATCGCGATTTAATATTAAGGAAGA
GGCAAGTAGCGGGTCTGAGAGTGGGAGCCCAAAAAGAAGAGGCCAGAGGCAGCTGAAAAAACAAGAAAAA
TGGAAACAGGAACCCTCAGAAGATGAACAGGAACAAGGCACCAGTGCAGAGAGTGAGCCAGAACAAAAAA
AAGTAAAAGCCAGAAGACCTGTCCCCAGAAGAACAGTGCCCAAACCTCGTGTTAAAAAGCAGCTGAAGAC
TCAGCGTGGAAAGAGAAAAAAGCAAGATTCTTCTGATGAGGATGATGATGATGACGAAGCTCCCAAAAGG
CAGACTCGTCGAAGAGCGGCTAAAAACGTTAGTTACAAAGAAGATGATGACTTTGAGACTGACTCAGATG
ATCTCATTGAAATGACTGGAGAAGGAGTTGATGAACAGCAAGATAATAGTGAAACTATTGAAAAGGTCTT
AGATTCAAGACTGGGAAAGAAAGGAGCCACTGGAGCATCTACTACTGTATATGCGATTGAAGCTAATGGC
GACCCTAGTGGTGACTTTGACACTGAAAAGGATGAAGGTGAAATCCAGTACCTCATCAAGTGGAAGGGTT
GGTCTTACATCCACAGCACATGGGAGAGTGAAGAATCCTTACAGCAACAGAAAGTGAAGGGCCTAAAAAA
ACTAGAGAACTTCAAGAAAAAAGAGGACGAAATCAAACAATGGTTAGGGAAAGTTTCTCCTGAAGATGTA
GAATATTTCAATTGCCAACAGGAGCTGGCTTCAGAGTTGAATAAACAGTATCAGATAGTAGAAAGAGTAA
TAGCTGTGAAGACAAGTAAATCTACATTGGGTCAAACAGATTTTCCAGCTCATAGTCGGAAGCCGGCACC
CTCAAATGAGCCCGAATATCTATGTAAATGGATGGGACTCCCCTATTCAGAGTGTAGCTGGGAAGATGAA
GCCCTCATTGGAAAGAAATTCCAGAATTGCATTGACAGCTTCCACAGTAGGAACAACTCAAAAACCATCC
CAACAAGAGAATGCAAGGCCCTGAAGCAGAGACCACGATTTGTAGCTTTAAAGAAACAACCTGCATATTT
AGGAGGGGAGAATCTGGAACTTCGAGATTATCAGCTAGAAGGTCTAAACTGGCTAGCTCATTCCTGGTGC
AAGTGATTGCCAACTTTCTTGTACAAAGTTGGCATTATAAGAAAGCATTGCTTATCAATTTGTTGCAACG
AACAGGTCACTATCAGTCAAAATAAAATCATTATTTGCCATCCAGCTGATATCCCCTATAGTGAGTCGTA
TTACATGGTCATAGCTGTTTCCTGGCAGCTCTGGCCCGTGTCTCAAAATCTCTGATGTTACATTGCACAA
GATAAAAATATATCATCATGCCTCCTCTAGACCAGCCAGGACAGAAATGCCTCGACTTCGCTGCTACCCA
AGGTTGCCGGGTGACGCACACCGTGGAAACGGATGAAGGCACGAACCCAGTGGACATAAGCCTGTTCGGT
TCGTAAGCTGTAATGCAAGTAGCGTATGCGCTCACGCAACTGGTCCAGAACCTTGACCGAACGCAGCGGT
GGTAACGGCGCAGTGGCGGTTTTCATGGCTTGTTATGACTGTTTTTTTGGGGTACAGTCTATGCCTCGGG
CATCCAAGCAGCAAGCGCGTTACGCCGTGGGTCGATGTTTGATGTTATGGAGCAGCAACGATGTTACGCA
GCAGGGCAGTCGCCCTAAAACAAAGTTAAACATTATGAGGGAAGCGGTGATCGCCGAAGTATCGACTCAA
CTATCAGAGGTAGTTGGCGTCATCGAGCGCCATCTCGAACCGACGTTGCTGGCCGTACATTTGTACGGCT
CCGCAGTGGATGGCGGCCTGAAGCCACACAGTGATATTGATTTGCTGGTTACGGTGACCGTAAGGCTTGA
TGAAACAACGCGGCGAGCTTTGATCAACGACCTTTTGGAAACTTCGGCTTCCCCTGGAGAGAGCGAGATT
CTCCGCGCTGTAGAAGTCACCATTGTTGTGCACGACGACATCATTCCGTGGCGTTATCCAGCTAAGCGCG
AACTGCAATTTGGAGAATGGCAGCGCAATGACATTCTTGCAGGTATCTTCGAGCCAGCCACGATCGACAT
TGATCTGGCTATCTTGCTGACAAAAGCAAGAGAACATAGCGTTGCCTTGGTAGGTCCAGCGGCGGAGGAA
CTCTTTGATCCGGTTCCTGAACAGGATCTATTTGAGGCGCTAAATGAAACCTTAACGCTATGGAACTCGC
CGCCCGACTGGGCTGGCGATGAGCGAAATGTAGTGCTTACGTTGTCCCGCATTTGGTACAGCGCAGTAAC
CGGCAAAATCGCGCCGAAGGATGTCGCTGCCGACTGGGCAATGGAGCGCCTGCCGGCCCAGTATCAGCCC
GTCATACTTGAAGCTAGACAGGCTTATCTTGGACAAGAAGAAGATCGCTTGGCCTCGCGCGCAGATCAGT
TGGAAGAATTTGTCCACTACGTGAAAGGCGAGATCACCAAGGTAGTCGGCAAATAACCCTCGAGCCACCC
ATGACCAAAATCCCTTAACGTGAGTTACGCGTCGTTCCACTGAGCGTCAGACCCCGTAGAAAAGATCAAA
GGATCTTCTTGAGATCCTTTTTTTCTGCGCGTAATCTGCTGCTTGCAAACAAAAAAACCACCGCTACCAG
CGGTGGTTTGTTTGCCGGATCAAGAGCTACCAACTCTTTTTCCGAAGGTAACTGGCTTCAGCAGAGCGCA
GATACCAAATACTGTTCTTCTAGTGTAGCCGTAGTTAGGCCACCACTTCAAGAACTCTGTAGCACCGCCT
ACATACCTCGCTCTGCTAATCCTGTTACCAGTGGCTGCTGCCAGTGGCGATAAGTCGTGTCTTACCGGGT
TGGACTCAAGACGATAGTTACCGGATAAGGCGCAGCGGTCGGGCTGAACGGGGGGTTCGTGCACACAGCC
CAGCTTGGAGCGAACGACCTACACCGAACTGAGATACCTACAGCGTGAGCTATGAGAAAGCGCCACGCTT
CCCGAAGGGAGAAAGGCGGACAGGTATCCGGTAAGCGGCAGGGTCGGAACAGGAGAGCGCACGAGGGAGC
TTCCAGGGGGAAACGCCTGGTATCTTTATAGTCCTGTCGGGTTTCGCCACCTCTGACTTGAGCGTCGATT
TTTGTGATGCTCGTCAGGGGGGCGGAGCCTATGGAAAAACGCCAGCAACGCGGCCTTTTTACGGTTCCTG
GCCTTTTGCTGGCCTTTTGCTCACATGTT
