>Addgene plasmid #81463 | pDONR223_CHD2_p.P195L | depositor partial sequence | sequence record 154782 | Insert sequence
ATGATGAGAAATAAGGACAAAAGCCAAGAGGAGGACAGTTCGCTACACAGCAATGCATCGAGTCACTCAG
CCTCTGAAGAAGCTTCGGGTTCAGACTCAGGCAGTCAGTCGGAAAGTGAGCAGGGAAGTGATCCAGGAAG
TGGACATGGCAGCGAGTCGAACAGCAGCTCTGAATCTTCTGAGAGTCAGTCGGAATCTGAGAGCGAATCA
GCAGGTTCCAAATCCCAGCCAGTCCTCCCAGAAGCCAAAGAGAAGCCAGCCTCTAAGAAGGAACGGATAG
CTGATGTGAAGAAGATGTGGGAAGAATATCCTGATGTTTATGGGGTCAGGCGGTCAAACCGAAGCAGACA
AGAACCATCGCGATTTAATATTAAGGAAGAGGCAAGTAGCGGGTCTGAGAGTGGGAGCCCAAAAAGAAGA
GGCCAGAGGCAGCTGAAAAAACAAGAAAAATGGAAACAGGAACCCTCAGAAGATGAACAGGAACAAGGCA
CCAGTGCAGAGAGTGAGCCAGAACAAAAAAAAGTAAAAGCCAGAAGACCTGTCCCCAGAAGAACAGTGCC
CAAACCTCGTGTTAAAAAGCAGCTGAAGACTCAGCGTGGAAAGAGAAAAAAGCAAGATTCTTCTGATGAG
GATGATGATGATGACGAAGCTCCCAAAAGGCAGACTCGTCGAAGAGCGGCTAAAAACGTTAGTTACAAAG
AAGATGATGACTTTGAGACTGACTCAGATGATCTCATTGAAATGACTGGAGAAGGAGTTGATGAACAGCA
AGATAATAGTGAAACTATTGAAAAGGTCTTAGATTCAAGACTGGGAAAGAAAGGAGCCACTGGAGCATCT
ACTACTGTATATGCGATTGAAGCTAATGGCGACCCTAGTGGTGACTTTGACACTGAAAAGGATGAAGGTG
AAATCCAGTACCTCATCAAGTGGAAGGGTTGGTCTTACATCCACAGCACATGGGAGAGTGAAGAATCCTT
ACAGCAACAGAAAGTGAAGGGCCTAAAAAAACTAGAGAACTTCAAGAAAAAAGAGGACGAAATCAAACAA
TGGTTAGGGAAAGTTTCTCCTGAAGATGTAGAATATTTCAATTGCCAACAGGAGCTGGCTTCAGAGTTGA
ATAAACAGTATCAGATAGTAGAAAGAGTAATAGCTGTGAAGACAAGTAAATCTACATTGGGTCAAACAGA
TTTTCCAGCTCATAGTCGGAAGCCGGCACCCTCAAATGAGCCCGAATATCTATGTAAATGGATGGGACTC
CCCTATTCAGAGTGTAGCTGGGAAGATGAAGCCCTCATTGGAAAGAAATTCCAGAATTGCATTGACAGCT
TCCACAGTAGGAACAACTCAAAAACCATCCCAACAAGAGAATGCAAGGCCCTGAAGCAGAGACCACGATT
TGTAGCTTTAAAGAAACAACCTGCATATTTAGGAGGGGAGAATCTGGAACTTCGAGATTATCAGCTAGAA
GGTCTAAACTGGCTAGCTCATTCCTGGTGCAAG
